Addgene plasmid #247647: pTKI-Tyr
Purpose: Expresses GFP-SUMO-Tyr-mCherry N-degron reporter driven by aTc responsive promoter, from KanR integrating mycobacterial plasmid lacking Ulp1
Depositing lab: Karl Schmitz. Depositing organization: University of Delaware. Publication: ClpS Directs Degradation of N-Degron Substrates With Primary Destabilizing Residues in Mycolicibacterium smegmatis. Presloid CJ, Jiang J, Kandel P, Anderson HR, Beardslee PC, Swayne TM, Schmitz KR. Mol Microbiol. 2025 Jan;123(1):16-30. doi: 10.1111/mmi.15334. Epub 2024 Dec 3. PubMed 39626090.
Backbone
  Vector backbone: pTKI
  Backbone size w/o insert (bp): 5023
  Total vector size (bp): 6852
  Modifications to backbone: Assembled by Gibson Assembly from ColE1, TetR, L5 integrase, and KanR fragments from PLJR962 (Addgene plasmid #115162)
  Vector type: Bacterial Expression ; Mycobacterial integrating
Growth in bacteria
  Bacterial resistance: Kanamycin, 50 μg/mL
  Growth temperature: 37°C
  Growth strain: DH5alpha
  Growth instructions: 50 ug/uL Kan in E. coli; 20 ug/uL Kan in M. smegmatis
  Copy number: Unknown
Gene/Insert
  Gene/Insert name: GFP-SUMO-Tyr-mCherry N-degron proteolysis dual-fluorescence reporter
  Species: Synthetic
  Insert size (bp): 1815
  Promoter: PTet
  Tag / fusion protein: HA tag (N terminal on insert); Myc tag (C terminal on insert)
  Cloning method: Gibson Cloning
  Sequencing primers: 5′ pTKI_seq_F (TTACGCTGACTTGACGGGAC); 3′ pTKI_seq_R (GGACAGGTATCCGGTAAGCG)
Terms and licenses: Academic/Nonprofit Terms; Industry Terms
How to cite: pTKI-Tyr was a gift from Karl Schmitz (Addgene plasmid # 247647 ; http://n2t.net/addgene:247647 ; RRID:Addgene_247647)
