[The description below was written by a language model from this plasmid's Addgene catalogue record and pLannotate feature annotations shown in this document.]
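Description:
pTKI-Tyr is an E. coli–mycobacteria shuttle plasmid of the integrating type, built on the pTKI backbone, which was assembled by Gibson Assembly from ColE1 origin, TetR, L5 integrase and kanamycin-resistance fragments of an earlier mycobacterial vector. In E. coli it replicates episomally from the high-copy ColE1/pUC-type origin. It carries no annotated mycobacterial replication origin; instead, the mycobacteriophage L5 integrase gene mediates site-specific recombination into the host chromosome, giving stable single-copy maintenance in species such as Mycolicibacterium smegmatis. A single aph(3')-Ia KanR marker provides kanamycin selection in both hosts. The catalogue lists a total size of 6,852 bp, while the sequenced record is 6,840 nt.

The payload is a synthetic dual-fluorescence N-degron reporter of about 1.8 kb, consisting of superfolder GFP, yeast SUMO (Smt3) and mCherry in one reading frame, with a tyrosine placed immediately after SUMO. The catalogue also records an N-terminal HA tag and a C-terminal Myc tag, which the feature table does not annotate. Expression is driven by a Tet-operator promoter (PTet), repressed by the plasmid-encoded TetR and induced by anhydrotetracycline; rrnB T1 and T2 terminators lie elsewhere on the backbone. In such reporters, cleavage by the SUMO protease Ulp1 releases GFP-SUMO as a stable internal reference and exposes the chosen residue, here Tyr, as the new N-terminus of mCherry, so loss of red relative to green signal reports N-degron-dependent proteolysis. This plasmid deliberately lacks Ulp1, so the fusion should stay intact unless the protease is supplied separately, which suggests a role as an uncleaved control. The associated work concerns ClpS-directed degradation of N-degron substrates in M. smegmatis.
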