Features (pLannotate 1.2.2; 13 found; start..end, strand, type, name):
      5..67      +  CDS            TRA2_ECOLX (fragment): Protein predicted: Swiss-Prot protein existence level 4. Required for transposition of transposon Tn903. From Escherichia coli.
    107..124     +  promoter       PLtetO-1 promoter (fragment): modified phage lambda PL promoter with tet operator sites (Lutz and Bujard, 1997)
    190..900     +  CDS            superfolder GFP: GFP variant that folds robustly even when fused to poorly folded proteins (Pédelacq et al., 2006)
    913..1200    +  CDS            SMT3: SMT3_YEAST - Experimental evidence at protein level: Swiss-Prot protein existence level 1. Not known; suppressor of MIF2 mutations. From Saccharomyces cerevisiae (strain ATCC 204508 / S288c) (Baker's yeast).
   1237..1941    +  CDS            mCherry: mCherry is a basic (constitutively fluorescent) red fluorescent protein published in 2004, derived from Discosoma sp.. It is reported to be a very rapidly-maturing monomer with low acid sensitivity.
   2127..2715    -  rep_origin     ori: high-copy-number ColE1/pMB1/pBR322/pUC origin of replication
   2763..2812    +  terminator     rrnB T1 terminator (fragment): transcription terminator T1 from the E. coli rrnB gene
   2834..2861    +  terminator     rrnB T2 terminator: transcription terminator T2 from the E. coli rrnB gene
   2926..3030    +  CDS            Y4104_STRCO (fragment): Protein inferred from homology: Swiss-Prot protein existence level 3. From Streptomyces coelicolor (strain ATCC BAA-471 / A3(2) / M145).
   3252..3872    +  CDS            tetR: TETR2_ECOLX - Experimental evidence at protein level: Swiss-Prot protein existence level 1. TetR is the repressor of the tetracycline resistance element; its N-terminal region forms a helix-turn-helix structure and binds DNA. Binding of tetracycline to TetR reduces the repressor affinity for the tetracycline resistance gene (tetA) promoter operator sites. From Escherichia coli.
   4474..5586    +  CDS            33: VINT_BPML5 - Also known as int. Protein inferred from homology: Swiss-Prot protein existence level 3. Integrase is necessary for integration of the phage into the host genome by site-specific recombination. From Mycobacterium phage L5 (Mycobacteriophage L5).
   5648..5752    -  CDS            32 (fragment): VG32_BPML5 - Protein predicted: Swiss-Prot protein existence level 4. From Mycobacterium phage L5 (Mycobacteriophage L5).
   5889..6704    +  CDS            KanR: aminoglycoside phosphotransferase; aph(3')-Ia; confers resistance to kanamycin in bacteria or G418 (Geneticin®) in eukaryotes
>Addgene plasmid #247647 | pTKI-Tyr | addgene full sequence | sequence record 494850 | Addgene NGS Result
CGTGGCAAAGCAAAAGTTCAAAATCACCAACTGGTCCACCTACAACAAAGCTCTCACCAACCGTGGTCTG
ACCAGGGAAAATAGCCCTCTGACCTGGGGATTTGCGATCCCTATCAGTGATAGATATAATCTGGGAGTAC
TGACTCAGGCGGTATCCATATGTACCCGTACGACGTTCCGGACTACGCCCGTAAAGGCGAAGAGCTGTTC
ACTGGTGTCGTCCCTATTCTGGTGGAACTGGATGGTGATGTCAACGGTCATAAGTTTTCCGTGCGTGGCG
AGGGTGAAGGTGACGCAACTAATGGTAAACTGACGCTGAAGTTCATCTGTACTACTGGTAAACTGCCGGT
ACCTTGGCCGACTCTGGTAACGACGCTGACTTATGGTGTTCAGTGCTTTGCTCGTTATCCGGACCATATG
AAGCAGCATGACTTCTTCAAGTCCGCCATGCCGGAAGGCTATGTGCAGGAACGCACGATTTCCTTTAAGG
ATGACGGCACGTACAAAACGCGTGCGGAAGTGAAATTTGAAGGCGATACCCTGGTAAACCGCATTGAGCT
GAAAGGCATTGACTTTAAAGAAGACGGCAATATCCTGGGCCATAAGCTGGAATACAATTTTAACAGCCAC
AATGTTTACATCACCGCCGATAAACAAAAAAATGGCATTAAAGCGAATTTTAAAATTCGCCACAACGTGG
AGGATGGCAGCGTGCAGCTGGCTGATCACTACCAGCAAAACACTCCAATCGGTGATGGTCCTGTTCTGCT
GCCAGACAATCACTATCTGAGCACGCAAAGCGTTCTGTCTAAAGATCCGAACGAGAAACGCGATCATATG
GTTCTGCTGGAGTTCGTAACCGCAGCGGGCATCACGCATGGCATGGATGAACTGTACAAAGGCCAATTGA
TGGACTCGGAGGTCAACCAGGAGGCCAAGCCCGAGGTCAAACCGGAAGTGAAGCCGGAGACCCACATCAA
CCTGAAAGTGAGCGACGGTAGCTCGGAGATCTTCTTCAAGATCAAGAAGACCACCCCGCTGCGCCGGCTG
ATGGAAGCCTTCGCGAAGCGCCAAGGCAAAGAGATGGACTCGCTCCGCTTCCTCTACGACGGTATCCGCA
TCCAGGCCGACCAAACCCCCGAGGATCTGGACATGGAGGACAATGACATCATCGAAGCTTACCGCGAGCA
GATCGGTGGCTACCTGCGCGTCCAATCTGGCACAGCCAGCCTGCAGGTCTCGAAGGGGGAAGAGGACAAC
ATGGCCATCATCAAGGAATTCATGCGGTTCAAGGTGCACATGGAGGGCAGCGTCAATGGGCATGAGTTCG
AGATCGAGGGGGAAGGTGAGGGGCGGCCGTACGAAGGCACCCAGACGGCCAAGCTCAAGGTCACGAAGGG
CGGCCCGCTCCCGTTCGCCTGGGACATCCTGAGCCCGCAGTTCATGTACGGCTCGAAGGCCTACGTGAAG
CATCCGGCCGACATCCCGGACTACCTCAAGCTCTCGTTCCCCGAAGGCTTCAAGTGGGAGCGTGTCATGA
ACTTCGAGGACGGCGGTGTGGTCACGGTCACCCAGGACTCCTCGCTGCAAGATGGGGAATTCATCTACAA
GGTCAAGCTCCGGGGGACCAACTTCCCCTCGGACGGTCCGGTGATGCAGAAGAAGACCATGGGTTGGGAA
GCCAGCTCCGAGCGCATGTACCCGGAGGACGGTGCCCTGAAGGGGGAAATCAAGCAGCGGCTCAAGCTGA
AGGACGGTGGTCATTACGACGCCGAGGTGAAGACCACCTACAAGGCCAAAAAGCCGGTCCAACTGCCCGG
CGCCTACAACGTGAACATCAAACTGGATATCACCTCGCACAACGAGGACTACACCATCGTCGAGCAGTAC
GAGCGCGCCGAGGGTCGCCACAGCACCGGTGGCATGGATGAACTGTACAAAGAACAAAAACTCATCTCAG
AAGAGGATCTGTAAGCGGCCGCCTTAAAAAAAAAAGCCCCGCGATTGCGGGGCTTTTTTTTTTTAATACG
GTTATCCACAGAATCAGGGGATAACGCAGGAAAGAACATGTGAGCAAAAGGCCAGCAAAAGGCCAGGAAC
CGTAAAAAGGCCGCGTTGCTGGCGTTTTTCCATAGGCTCCGCCCCCCTGACGAGCATCACAAAAATCGAC
GCTCAAGTCAGAGGTGGCGAAACCCGACAGGACTATAAAGATACCAGGCGTTTCCCCCTGGAAGCTCCCT
CGTGCGCTCTCCTGTTCCGACCCTGCCGCTTACCGGATACCTGTCCGCCTTTCTCCCCTCGGGAAGCGTG
GCGCTTTCTCATAGCTCACGCTGTAGGTATCTCAGTTCGGTGTAGGTCGTTCGCTCCAAGCTGGGCTGTG
TGCACGAACCCCCCGTTCAGCCCGACCGCTGCGCCTTATCCGGTAACTATCGTCTTGAGTCCAACCCGGT
AAGACACGACTTATCGCCACTGGCAGCAGCCACTGGTAACAGGATTAGCAGAGCGAGGTATGTAGGCGGT
GCTACAGAGTTCTTGAAGTGGTGGCCTAACTACGGCTACACTAGAAGGACAGTATTTGGTATCTGCGCTC
TGCTGAAGCCAGTTACCTTCGGAAAAAGAGTTGGTAGCTCTTGATCCGGCAAACAAACCACCGCTGGTAG
CGGTGGTTTTTTTGTTTGCAAGCAGCAGATTACGCGCAGAAAAAAAGGATCTCAAGAAGATCCTTTGATC
TTTTCTACGGGGTCTGACGCTCATGGAACAATAAACGAAAGGCTCAGTCGAAAGACTGGGCCTTTCGTTT
ATCTGTTGTTTGAAAGCCGCTGATTAGCTAAGCAGAAGGCCATCCTGACGGATGGCCTTTTTCTAGAAAA
AAAAAAAAGCGCCGCAACTGCGGCGCTTTTTTTTTTTTAATTAAAGAAATATTGGATCGTCGGCACCGTC
ACGGCCGTGGGAGGCGGCACGATCCGCGACGTGATGATCGGCCGCATCCCCACGGTGCTGCGCAGTGAGC
TCTACGCCATCCCGGCGTTGATCTGTGCGTTCGCACGCACAGGCCCGGTGTGAGAAGGGTCTCTGACGAG
CGGGAGAACCCACCCGGGGTGGGCGAGTTTGTCCTGCGTGTGCTCGGTCGAGTAGGCTCTGGGAGTACCC
GTGTGTACGACCAGCACGGCATACATCATTTCGACGCCGAGAGATTCGCCGCCCGAAATGAGCACGATCC
GCATGGTACCATCAGGAGGAATCACTTCGCAATGTCTAGATTAGATAAAAGTAAAGTGATTAACAGCGCA
TTAGAGCTGCTTAATGAGGTCGGAATCGAAGGTTTAACAACCCGTAAACTCGCCCAGAAGCTTGGTGTAG
AGCAGCCTACATTGTATTGGCATGTAAAAAATAAGCGGGCCCTGCTCGACGCCTTAGCCATTGAGATGTT
AGATAGGCACCATACTCACTTTTGCCCTTTAGAAGGGGAAAGCTGGCAAGATTTTTTACGTAATAACGCT
AAAAGTTTTAGATGTGCTTTACTAAGTCATCGCGATGGAGCAAAAGTACATTTAGGTACACGGCCTACAG
AAAAACAGTATGAAACTCTCGAAAATCAATTAGCCTTTTTATGCCAACAAGGTTTTTCACTAGAGAACGC
GTTATATGCACTCAGCGCTGTGGGGCATTTTACCTTAGGTTGCGTATTGGAAGATCAAGAGCATCAAGTC
GCTAAAGAAGAAAGGGAAACACCTACTACTGATAGTATGCCGCCATTATTACGACAAGCTATCGAATTAT
TTGATCACCAAGGTGCAGAGCCAGCCTTCTTATTCGGCCTTGAATTGATCATCTGCGGATTAGAAAAACA
ACTTAAATGTGAAAGTGGGTCTTAATGACCATGGGCTAGCGCTTTAGCTAATTAATTTAAAATAAAAAAG
GGGACCTCTAGGGTCCCCAATTAAATAGTTAACACTAGTATTAAAAAAAAAAGCCCCGCGATTGCGGGGC
TTTTTTTTTTCGACGGCGAGGGTTCCGACCGCTGCAACTCCCGGTGCAACCTTGTCCCGGTCTATTCTCT
TCACTGCACCAGCTCCAATCTGGTGTGAATGCCCCTCGTCTGTTCGCGCAGGCGGGGGGCTCTATTCGTT
TGTCAGCATCGAAAGTAGCCAGATCAGGGATGCGTTGCAACCGCGTATGCCCAGGTCAGAAGAGTCGCAC
AAGAGTTGCAGACCCCTGGAAAGAAAAATGGCCAGAGGGCGAAAACACCCTCTGACCAGCGGAGCGGGCG
ACGGGAATCGAACCCGCGTAGCTAGTTTGGAAGAATGGGTGTCTGCCGACCACATATATGGGCCGGTCAA
GATAGGTTTTTACCCCCTCTCGGCTGCATCCTCTAAGTGGAAAGAAATTGCAGGTCGTAGAAGCGCGTTG
AAGCCTGAGAGTTGCACAGGAGTTGCAACCCGGTAGCCTTGTTCACGACGAGAGGAGACCTAGTTGGCAC
GTCGCGGATGGGGATCGCTGAAGACTCAGCGCAGCGGGAGGATCCAAGCCTCATACGTCAACCCGCAGGA
CGGTGTGAGGTACTACGCGCTGCAGACCTACGACAACAAGATGGACGCCGAAGCCTGGCTCGCGGGCGAG
AAGCGGCTCATCGAGATGGAGACCTGGACCCCTCCACAGGACCGGGCGAAGAAGGCAGCCGCCAGCGCCA
TCACGCTGGAGGAGTACACCCGGAAGTGGCTCGTGGAGCGCGACCTCGCAGACGGCACCAGGGATCTGTA
CAGCGGGCACGCGGAGCGCCGCATCTACCCGGTGCTAGGTGAAGTGGCGGTCACAGAGATGACGCCAGCT
CTGGTGCGTGCGTGGTGGGCCGGGATGGGTAGGAAGCACCCGACTGCCCGCCGGCATGCCTACAACGTCC
TCCGGGCGGTGATGAACACAGCGGTCGAGGACAAGCTGATCGCAGAGAACCCGTGCCGGATCGAGCAGAA
GGCAGCCGATGAGCGCGACGTAGAGGCGCTGACGCCTGAGGAGCTGGACATCGTCGCCGCTGAGATCTTC
GTGCACTACCGGATCGCGGCATACATCCTGGCGTGGACGAGCCTCCGGTTCGGAGAGCTGATCGAGCTTC
GCCGCAAGGACATCGTGGACGACGGCATGACGATGAAGCTCCGGGTGCGCCGTGGCGCTTCCCGCGTGGG
GAACAAGATCGTCGTTGGCAACGCCAAGACCGTCCGGTCGAAGCGTCCTGTGACGGTTCCGCCTCACGTC
GCGGAGATGATCCGAGCGCACATGAAGGACCGTACGAAGATGAACAAGGGCCCCGAGGCATTCCTGGTGA
CCACGACGCAGGGCAACCGGCTGTCGAAGTCCGCGTTCACCAAGTCGCTGAAGCGTGGCTACGCCAAGAT
CGGTCGGCCGGAACTCCGCATCCACGACCTCCGCGCTGTCGGCGCTACGTTCGCCGCTCAGGCAGGTGCG
ACGACCAAGGAGCTGATGGCCCGCCTCGGTCACACGACTCCTAGGATGGCGATGAAGTACCAGATGGCGT
CTGAGGCCCGCGACGAGGCTATCGCTGAGGCGATGTCCAAGCTGGCCAAGACCTCCTGAAACGCAAAAAG
CCCCCCTCCCAAGGACACTGAGTCCTAAAGAGGGGGGTTTCTTGTCAGTACGCGAAGAACCACGCCTGGC
CGCGAGCGCCAGCACCGCCGCTCTGTGCGGAGACCTGGGCACCAGCCCCGCCGCCGCCAGGAGCATTGCC
GTTCCCGCCAGCTAGCCACCTGACGTCGGGGGGGGGGGAAAGCCACGTTGTGTCTCAAAATCTCTGATGT
TACATTGCACAAGATAAAAATATATCATCATGAACAATAAAACTGTCTGCTTACATAAACAGTAATACAA
GGGGTGTTATGAGCCATATTCAACGGGAAACGTCTTGCTCGAGGCCGCGATTAAATTCCAACATGGATGC
TGATTTATATGGGTATAAATGGGCTCGCGATAATGTCGGGCAATCAGGTGCGACAATCTATCGCTTGTAT
GGGAAGCCCCATGCGCCAGAGTTGTTTCTGAAACATGGCAAAGGTAGCGTTGCCAATGATGTTACAGATG
AGATGGTCAGACTAAACTGGCTGACGGAATTTATGCCTCTTCCGACCATCAAGCATTTTATCCGTACTCC
TGATGATGCATGGTTACTCACCACTGCGATCCCCGGGAAAACAGCATTCCAGGTATTAGAAGAATATCCT
GATTCAGGTGAAAATATTGTTGATGCGCTGGCAGTGTTCCTGCGCCGGTTGCATTCGATTCCTGTTTGTA
ATTGTCCTTTTAACAGCGATCGCGTATTTCGCCTCGCTCAGGCGCAATCACGAATGAATAACGGTTTGGT
TGATGCGAGTGATTTTGATGACGAGCGTAATGGCTGGCCTGTTGAACAAGTCTGGAAAGAAATGCATAAT
CTTTTGCCATTCTCACCGGATTCAGTCGTCACTCATGGTGATTTCTCACTTGATAACCTTATTTTTGACG
AGGGGAAATTAATAGGTTGTATTGATGTTGGACGAGTCGGAATCGCAGACCGATACCAGGATCTTGCCAT
CCTATGGAACTGCCTCGGTGAGTTTTCTCCTTCATTACAGAAACGGCTTTTTCAAAAATATGGTATTGAT
AATCCTGATATGAATAAATTGCAGTTTCATTTGATGCTCGATGAGTTTTTCTAATCAGAATTGGTTAATT
GGTTGTAACACTGGCAGAGCATTACGCTGACTTGACGGGACGGCGGCTTTGTTGAATAAATCGAACTTTT
GCTGAGTTGAAGGATCAGATCACGCATCTTCCCGACAACGCAGACCGTTC
